>Addgene plasmid #53645 | DCLRE1BA-c026 | depositor partial sequence | sequence record 83773 | insert sequence
ATGGGCCACCATCATCATCATCATTCTTCTGGTGTAGATCTGGGTACCGAGAACCTGTACTTCCAATCCA
TGAATGGGGTCCTGATCCCCCATACGCCCATCGCAGTGGACTTCTGGAGCCTGCGCCGGGCTGGCACCGC
ACGTCTCTTCTTCTTGTCTCACATGCACTCGGACCACACCGTGGGCCTGTCTAGCACCTGGGCCCGGCCC
CTCTACTGCTCCCCAATTACAGCCCACCTCTTGCATCGTCACCTACAGGTATCTAAGCAATGGATCCAAG
CCCTGGAGGTTGGTGAGAGCCATGTATTACCCCTAGATGAAATTGGACAAGAGACCATGACCGTAACCCT
CCTCGATGCCAATCACTGTCCTGGTTCTGTCATGTTTCTCTTTGAAGGATATTTTGGAACCATCCTCTAC
ACAGGTGATTTTCGATACACACCATCCATGCTAAAGGAGCCAGCCCTGACACTGGGGAAACAGATCCATA
CTTTATACCTAGACAACACCAATTGCAATCCAGCCCTGGTTCTTCCTTCCCGACAAGAAGCTGCCCACCA
GATTGTCCAGCTCATTCGAAAACACCCACAACATAACATAAAGATTGGACTCTACAGCCTGGGAAAGGAA
TCACTGCTGGAGCAGCTGGCCCTGGAGTTTCAGACCTGGGTGGTATTGAGTCCTCGGCGCCTGGAGTTGG
TACAGCTACTGGGCCTGGCAGATGTGTTCACAGTGGAGGAGAAGGCTGGCCGCATCCATGCAGTAGACCA
TATGGAGATCTGCCATTCCAACATGCTGCGTTGGAACCAGACCCACCCTACGATTGCTATCCTTCCCACA
AGCCGAAAAATCCACAGCTCCCACCCTGATATCCACGTCATCCCTTACTCTGACCATTCCTCTTACTCCG
AGCTTCGTGCCTTTGTCGCAGCACTGAAGCCTTGCCAGGTGGTGCCCATTGTAAGTCGGCGGCCCTGTGG
AGGCTTTCAGGACAGTCTGAGCCCCAGGATCTCCGTGCCCCTGATTCCGGACTCTGTACAGCAATACATG
AGTTCTTTCTCTAGAAAACCAAGCTGACAGTAAAGGTGGATACGGATCCGAATTCGAGCTCCGTCGACAA
GCTT
