>Addgene plasmid #53645 | DCLRE1BA-c026 | addgene partial sequence | sequence record 90062 | Polyhedrin-F 5'-AAATGATAACCATCTCGC-3'
ACAGTTTTGTAATAAAAAAACCTATAAATATTCCGGATTATTCATACCGTCCCACCATCGGGCGCGGATC
TCGGTCCGAAAACCATGGGCCACCATCATCATCATCATTCTTCTGGTGTAGATCTGGGTACCGAGAACCT
GTACTTCCAATCCATGAATGGGGTCCTGATCCCCCATACGCCCATCGCAGTGGACTTCTGGAGCCTGCGC
CGGGCTGGCACCGCACGTCTCTTCTTCTTGTCTCACATGCACTCGGACCACACCGTGGGCCTGTCTAGCA
CCTGGGCCCGGCCCCTCTACTGCTCCCCAATTACAGCCCACCTCTTGCATCGTCACCTACAGGTATCTAA
GCAATGGATCCAAGCCCTGGAGGTTGGTGAGAGCCATGTATTACCCCTAGATGAAATTGGACAAGAGACC
ATGACCGTAACCCTCCTCGATGCCAATCACTGTCCTGGTTCTGTCATGTTTCTCTTTGAAGGATATTTTG
GAACCATCCTCTACACAGGTGATTTTCGATACACACCATCCATGCTAAAGGAGCCAGCCCTGACACTGGG
GAAACAGATCCATACTTTATACCTAGACAACACCAATTGCAATCCAGCCCTGGTTCTTCCTTCCCGACAA
GAAGCTGCCCACCAGATTGTCCAGCTCATTCGAAAACACCCACAACATAACATAAAGATTGGACTCTACA
GCCTGGGAAAGGAATCACTGCTGGAGCAGCTGGCCCTGGAGTTTCAGACCTGGGTGGTATTGAGTCCTCG
GCGCCTGGAGTTGGTACAGCTACTGGGCCTGGCAGATGTGTTCACAGTGGAGGAGAAGGCTGGCCGCATC
CATGCAGTAGACCATATGGAGATCTGCCATTCCAACATGCTGCGTTGGAACCAGACCCACCCTACGATTG
CTATCCTTCCCACAAGCCGAAAAATCCACAGCTCCCACCCTGATATCCACGTCATCCCTTACTCTGACCA
TTCCTCTTACTCCGAGCTTCGTGCCTTTGTCGCA
