[The description below was written by a language model from this plasmid's Addgene catalogue record.]
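Description:
DCLRE1BA-c026 is a baculovirus transfer plasmid built on the pFB-LIC-Bse backbone from the SGC, a Bac-to-Bac style vector adapted for ligation-independent cloning. It is maintained in E. coli as a high-copy plasmid under ampicillin selection. Rather than being an expression vector in bacteria, it serves as a donor: in the Bac-to-Bac system the expression cassette is transposed into a bacmid in a specialised E. coli host. The resulting recombinant baculovirus genome is then used to infect insect cells, and Sf9 is listed in the record. No feature table is provided, so the origin of replication, the transposition elements and any additional markers on the backbone are not documented here.

The insert is a 1124 bp fragment of DCLRE1B (named DCLRE1BA in the record), placed under the polyhedrin promoter, the strong very-late baculoviral promoter commonly used for high-level protein production in insect cells. The protein is made with an N-terminal hexahistidine tag followed by a TEV protease site. This allows metal-affinity purification and subsequent removal of the tag. The stated purpose is protein production for structure determination, and the alternative name links it to a deposited structure. The depositor cautions that the insert may not represent the full open reading frame, which suggests a truncated construct, although the boundaries are not given. The depositor comments also mention a BL21(DE3)-derived strain for expression. This sits awkwardly with the baculovirus design and polyhedrin promoter, and the record does not resolve the discrepancy.
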