Addgene plasmid #53645: DCLRE1BA-c026
Purpose: Baculovirus expression for structure determination; may not be full ORF
Depositing lab: Nicola Burgess-Brown. Depositing organization: University of Oxford.
Backbone
  Vector backbone: pFB-LIC-Bse
  Backbone manufacturer: SGC
  Vector type: Baculovirus expression
Growth in bacteria
  Bacterial resistance: Ampicillin, 100 μg/mL
  Growth temperature: 37°C
  Growth strain: Mach1 ; SF9
  Copy number: High Copy
Gene/Insert
  Gene/Insert name: DCLRE1BA (alt names: 3ZDK; gi|12383082)
  Insert size (bp): 1124
  Promoter: polyhedrin
  Tag / fusion protein: His6-TEV (N terminal on insert)
  Cloning method: Ligation Independent Cloning
  Sequencing primers: 5′ Polyhedrin forward
Terms and licenses: Academic/Nonprofit Terms; Industry Terms: Not Available to Industry
Depositor comments: Baculovirus transfer vector (Bac-to-bac), N-terminal His-tag, TEV cleavable. http://www.thesgc.org/structures/3ZDK/ Use BL21(DE3)-R3-pRARE2 strain for expression.
How to cite: DCLRE1BA-c026 was a gift from Nicola Burgess-Brown (Addgene plasmid # 53645 ; http://n2t.net/addgene:53645 ; RRID:Addgene_53645)
